Addgene plasmid #75815: MYLK4 gRNA (BRDN0001145660)
Purpose: 3rd generation lentiviral gRNA plasmid targeting human MYLK4
Depositing lab: John Doench & David Root. Depositing organization: Broad Institute. Publication: Optimized sgRNA design to maximize activity and minimize off-target effects of CRISPR-Cas9. Doench JG, Fusi N, Sullender M, Hegde M, Vaimberg EW, Donovan KF, Smith I, Tothova Z, Wilen C, Orchard R, Virgin HW, Listgarten J, Root DE. Nat Biotechnol. 2016 Jan 18. doi: 10.1038/nbt.3437. PubMed 26780180.
Backbone
  Vector backbone: lentiGuide-Puro
  Backbone manufacturer: Zhang Lab (Addgene plasmid # 52963)
  Vector type: Mammalian Expression, Lentiviral, CRISPR
  Selectable markers: Puromycin
Growth in bacteria
  Bacterial resistance: Ampicillin, 100 μg/mL
  Growth temperature: 37°C
  Growth strain: DH5alpha
  Copy number: High Copy
Gene/Insert
  Gene/Insert name: MYLK4 (alt names: MYLK4; NM_001012418.3)
  gRNA/shRNA sequence: AATGTCGTTCTTAGACTCGA
  Species: H. sapiens (human)
  Entrez Gene: MYLK4 (a.k.a. RP11-145H9.1, SgK085)
  Promoter: hU6
  Cloning method: Unknown
  Sequencing primers: 5′ U6-F; 3′ pS2-R
Terms and licenses: Academic/Nonprofit Terms; Industry Terms: Not Available to Industry
Depositor comments: The gRNA was designed to target the following Genbank reference sequence(s): NM_001012418.3. Note that this plasmid does NOT contain Cas9. It should be used in conjunction with lentiCas9-Blast (Addgene #52962) or otherwise with cell lines already expressing Cas9. Browse the full kinome gRNA library at http://www.addgene.org/pooled-library/broadgpp-human-kinome/ or visit http://www.broadinstitute.org/rnai/public/ for detailed protocols and information.
How to cite: MYLK4 gRNA (BRDN0001145660) was a gift from John Doench & David Root (Addgene plasmid # 75815 ; http://n2t.net/addgene:75815 ; RRID:Addgene_75815)
