[The description below was written by a language model from this plasmid's Addgene catalogue record and pLannotate feature annotations shown in this document.]
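Description:
MYLK4 gRNA (BRDN0001145660) is a third-generation lentiviral guide RNA plasmid built on the lentiGuide-Puro backbone, designed to direct Streptococcus pyogenes Cas9 to the human MYLK4 gene. It is one clone from a human kinome-targeting gRNA collection. In bacteria it is maintained through a high-copy ColE1/pUC-type origin and selected with ampicillin via the β-lactamase gene. An f1 origin, an SV40 origin and remnants of a lac/T7/T3 cloning region are also annotated in the backbone.

The transfer cassette is driven by a chimeric RSV promoter fused to a truncated HIV-1 5' LTR, which makes genomic RNA production Tat-independent. It is followed by the Ψ packaging signal with a partial gag sequence and by the Rev response element for Rev-dependent nuclear export. Downstream, a human U6 RNA polymerase III promoter transcribes the MYLK4-specific spacer joined to the S. pyogenes gRNA scaffold, and a cPPT/CTS element aids nuclear import of the reverse-transcribed genome. A second unit uses the EF-1α core promoter with its intron A to express puromycin N-acetyltransferase for selection of transduced mammalian cells, and a WPRE enhances transcript expression. The cassette ends in a ΔU3 self-inactivating 3' LTR, followed by an SV40 polyadenylation signal.

The plasmid does not encode Cas9, so it must be used with a separate Cas9 vector or in cells that already express Cas9. It is typically packaged into lentivirus with helper plasmids and used for stable gRNA delivery in MYLK4 knockout or loss-of-function studies.
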