Features (pLannotate 1.2.2; 29 found; start..end, strand, type, name):
     14..80      +  CDS            small t antigen (fragment): SV40 (simian virus 40) small t antigen
    106..317     +  promoter       EF-1α core promoter: core promoter for human elongation factor EF-1α
    318..1256    +  intron         EF-1α intron A: intron upstream of the start codon of human EF-1α
   1278..1877    +  CDS            PuroR (fragment): puromycin N-acetyltransferase; pac from Streptomyces; confers resistance to puromycin
   1893..2481    +  misc_feature   WPRE: woodchuck hepatitis virus posttranscriptional regulatory element
   2532..2551    +  misc_feature   cPPT/CTS (fragment): central polypurine tract and central termination sequence of HIV-1
   2553..2786    +  LTR            3' LTR (ΔU3): self-inactivating 3' long terminal repeat (LTR) from HIV-1
   2864..2985    +  polyA_signal   SV40 poly(A) signal: SV40 polyadenylation signal
   3025..3160    +  rep_origin     SV40 ori: SV40 origin of replication
   3181..3199    -  promoter       T7 promoter: promoter for bacteriophage T7 RNA polymerase
   3207..3362    +  CDS            lacZα (fragment): LacZα fragment of β-galactosidase; lacZ fragment
   3367..3795    +  rep_origin     f1 ori (sequence partly withheld): f1 bacteriophage origin of replication; arrow indicates direction of (+) strand synthesis
   3848..3952    +  promoter       AmpR promoter: bla
   3953..4813    +  CDS            AmpR: β-lactamase; bla; confers resistance to ampicillin, carbenicillin, and related antibiotics
   4984..5572    +  rep_origin     ori: high-copy-number ColE1/pMB1/pBR322/pUC origin of replication
   5755..5847    +  CDS            lacI (fragment): lac repressor; lacI; The lac repressor binds to the lac operator to inhibit transcription in E. coli. This inhibition can be relieved by adding lactose or isopropyl-β-D-thiogalactopyranoside (IPTG).
   5860..5881    +  protein_bind   CAP binding site: CAP binding activates transcription in the presence of cAMP. E. coli catabolite activator protein
   5896..5926    +  promoter       lac promoter: promoter for the E. coli lac operon
   5934..5950    +  protein_bind   lac operator: The lac repressor binds to the lac operator to inhibit transcription in E. coli. This inhibition can be relieved by adding lactose or isopropyl-β-D-thiogalactopyranoside (IPTG). lac repressor encoded by lacI
   5995..6013    +  promoter       T3 promoter: promoter for bacteriophage T3 RNA polymerase
   6041..6267    +  promoter       RSV promoter: Rous sarcoma virus enhancer/promoter
   6268..6448    +  LTR            5' LTR (truncated): truncated 5' long terminal repeat (LTR) from HIV-1
   6495..6620    +  misc_feature   HIV-1 Ψ: packaging signal of human immunodeficiency virus type 1
   6604..6967    +  CDS            HIV-1 gag (fragment): gag protein from human immunodeficiency virus 1; gag
   7113..7346    +  misc_feature   RRE: The Rev response element (RRE) of HIV-1 allows for Rev-dependent mRNA export from the nucleus to the cytoplasm.
   7723..7749    +  CDS            Rev (fragment): human immunodeficiency virus 1 (HIV-1) Rev protein; rev; enhances nuclear export of unspliced and incompletely spliced viral mRNAs
   7753..7993    +  promoter       U6 promoter: RNA polymerase III promoter for human U6 snRNA
   8023..8098    +  misc_RNA       gRNA scaffold: guide RNA scaffold for the Streptococcus pyogenes CRISPR/Cas9 system
   8154..8271    +  misc_feature   cPPT/CTS: central polypurine tract and central termination sequence of HIV-1
>Addgene plasmid #75815 | MYLK4 gRNA (BRDN0001145660) | addgene full sequence | sequence record 184620 | Addgene Assembled Sequence
CCCGGGTGCAAAGATGGATAAAGTTTTAAACAGAGAGGAATCTTTGCAGCTAATGGACCTTCTAGGTCTT
GAAAGGAGTGGGAATTGGCTCCGGTGCCCGTCAGTGGGCAGAGCGCACATCGCCCACAGTCCCCGAGAAG
TTGGGGGGAGGGGTCGGCAATTGATCCGGTGCCTAGAGAAGGTGGCGCGGGGTAAACTGGGAAAGTGATG
TCGTGTACTGGCTCCGCCTTTTTCCCGAGGGTGGGGGAGAACCGTATATAAGTGCAGTAGTCGCCGTGAA
CGTTCTTTTTCGCAACGGGTTTGCCGCCAGAACACAGGTAAGTGCCGTGTGTGGTTCCCGCGGGCCTGGC
CTCTTTACGGGTTATGGCCCTTGCGTGCCTTGAATTACTTCCACCTGGCTGCAGTACGTGATTCTTGATC
CCGAGCTTCGGGTTGGAAGTGGGTGGGAGAGTTCGAGGCCTTGCGCTTAAGGAGCCCCTTCGCCTCGTGC
TTGAGTTGAGGCCTGGCCTGGGCGCTGGGGCCGCCGCGTGCGAATCTGGTGGCACCTTCGCGCCTGTCTC
GCTGCTTTCGATAAGTCTCTAGCCATTTAAAATTTTTGATGACCTGCTGCGACGCTTTTTTTCTGGCAAG
ATAGTCTTGTAAATGCGGGCCAAGATCTGCACACTGGTATTTCGGTTTTTGGGGCCGCGGGCGGCGACGG
GGCCCGTGCGTCCCAGCGCACATGTTCGGCGAGGCGGGGCCTGCGAGCGCGGCCACCGAGAATCGGACGG
GGGTAGTCTCAAGCTGGCCGGCCTGCTCTGGTGCCTGGCCTCGCGCCGCCGTGTATCGCCCCGCCCTGGG
CGGCAAGGCTGGCCCGGTCGGCACCAGTTGCGTGAGCGGAAAGATGGCCGCTTCCCGGCCCTGCTGCAGG
GAGCTCAAAATGGAGGACGCGGCGCTCGGGAGAGCGGGCGGGTGAGTCACCCACACAAAGGAAAAGGGCC
TTTCCGTCCTCAGCCGTCGCTTCATGTGACTCCACGGAGTACCGGGCGCCGTCCAGGCACCTCGATTAGT
TCTCGAGCTTTTGGAGTACGTCGTCTTTAGGTTGGGGGGAGGGGTTTTATGCGATGGAGTTTCCCCACAC
TGAGTGGGTGGAGACTGAAGTTAGGCCAGCTTGGCACTTGATGTAATTCTCCTTGGAATTTGCCCTTTTT
GAGTTTGGATCTTGGTTCATTCTCAAGCCTCAGACAGTGGTTCAAAGTTTTTTTCTTCCATTTCAGGTGT
CGTGACGTACGGCCACCATGACCGAGTACAAGCCCACGGTGCGCCTCGCCACCCGCGACGACGTCCCCAG
GGCCGTACGCACCCTCGCCGCCGCGTTCGCCGACTACCCCGCCACGCGCCACACCGTCGATCCGGACCGC
CACATCGAGCGGGTCACCGAGCTGCAAGAACTCTTCCTCACGCGCGTCGGGCTCGACATCGGCAAGGTGT
GGGTCGCGGACGACGGCGCCGCCGTGGCGGTCTGGACCACGCCGGAGAGCGTCGAAGCGGGGGCGGTGTT
CGCCGAGATCGGCCCGCGCATGGCCGAGTTGAGCGGTTCCCGGCTGGCCGCGCAGCAACAGATGGAAGGC
CTCCTGGCGCCGCACCGGCCCAAGGAGCCCGCGTGGTTCCTGGCCACCGTCGGAGTCTCGCCCGACCACC
AGGGCAAGGGTCTGGGCAGCGCCGTCGTGCTCCCCGGAGTGGAGGCGGCCGAGCGCGCCGGGGTGCCCGC
CTTCCTGGAGACCTCCGCGCCCCGCAACCTCCCCTTCTACGAGCGGCTCGGCTTCACCGTCACCGCCGAC
GTCGAGGTGCCCGAAGGACCGCGCACCTGGTGCATGACCCGCAAGCCCGGTGCCTGAACGCGTTAAGTCG
ACAATCAACCTCTGGATTACAAAATTTGTGAAAGATTGACTGGTATTCTTAACTATGTTGCTCCTTTTAC
GCTATGTGGATACGCTGCTTTAATGCCTTTGTATCATGCTATTGCTTCCCGTATGGCTTTCATTTTCTCC
TCCTTGTATAAATCCTGGTTGCTGTCTCTTTATGAGGAGTTGTGGCCCGTTGTCAGGCAACGTGGCGTGG
TGTGCACTGTGTTTGCTGACGCAACCCCCACTGGTTGGGGCATTGCCACCACCTGTCAGCTCCTTTCCGG
GACTTTCGCTTTCCCCCTCCCTATTGCCACGGCGGAACTCATCGCCGCCTGCCTTGCCCGCTGCTGGACA
GGGGCTCGGCTGTTGGGCACTGACAATTCCGTGGTGTTGTCGGGGAAATCATCGTCCTTTCCTTGGCTGC
TCGCCTGTGTTGCCACCTGGATTCTGCGCGGGACGTCCTTCTGCTACGTCCCTTCGGCCCTCAATCCAGC
GGACCTTCCTTCCCGCGGCCTGCTGCCGGCTCTGCGGCCTCTTCCGCGTCTTCGCCTTCGCCCTCAGACG
AGTCGGATCTCCCTTTGGGCCGCCTCCCCGCGTCGACTTTAAGACCAATGACTTACAAGGCAGCTGTAGA
TCTTAGCCACTTTTTAAAAGAAAAGGGGGGACTGGAAGGGCTAATTCACTCCCAACGAAGACAAGATCTG
CTTTTTGCTTGTACTGGGTCTCTCTGGTTAGACCAGATCTGAGCCTGGGAGCTCTCTGGCTAACTAGGGA
ACCCACTGCTTAAGCCTCAATAAAGCTTGCCTTGAGTGCTTCAAGTAGTGTGTGCCCGTCTGTTGTGTGA
CTCTGGTAACTAGAGATCCCTCAGACCCTTTTAGTCAGTGTGGAAAATCTCTAGCAGTACGTATAGTAGT
TCATGTCATCTTATTATTCAGTATTTATAACTTGCAAAGAAATGAATATCAGAGAGTGAGAGGAACTTGT
TTATTGCAGCTTATAATGGTTACAAATAAAGCAATAGCATCACAAATTTCACAAATAAAGCATTTTTTTC
ACTGCATTCTAGTTGTGGTTTGTCCAAACTCATCAATGTATCTTATCATGTCTGGCTCTAGCTATCCCGC
CCCTAACTCCGCCCATCCCGCCCCTAACTCCGCCCAGTTCCGCCCATTCTCCGCCCCATGGCTGACTAAT
TTTTTTTATTTATGCAGAGGCCGAGGCCGCCTCGGCCTCTGAGCTATTCCAGAAGTAGTGAGGAGGCTTT
TTTGGAGGCCTAGGGACGTACCCAATTCGCCCTATAGTGAGTCGTATTACGCGCGCTCACTGGCCGTCGT
TTTACAACGTCGTGACTGGGAAAACCCTGGCGTTACCCAACTTAATCGCCTTGCAGCACATCCCCCTTTC
GCCAGCTGGCGTAATAGCGAAGAGGCCCGCACCGATCGCCCTTCCCAACAGTTGCGCAGCCTGAATGGCG
AATGGG
[124 nt withheld, positions 3367-3490]
C
[91 nt withheld, positions 3492-3582]
A
[49 nt withheld, positions 3584-3632]
CCTTTGACGTTGGAGTCCACGTTCTTT
[37 nt withheld, positions 3660-3696]
ACCCTATCTCGGTCTATTCTTTTGATTTATAAGGGATTTTGCCGATTTCGGCCTATTGGTTAAAAAATGA
GCTGATTTAACAAAAATTTAACGCGAATTTTAACAAAATATTAACGCTTACAATTTAGGTGGCACTTTTC
GGGGAAATGTGCGCGGAACCCCTATTTGTTTATTTTTCTAAATACATTCAAATATGTATCCGCTCATGAG
ACAATAACCCTGATAAATGCTTCAATAATATTGAAAAAGGAAGAGTATGAGTATTCAACATTTCCGTGTC
GCCCTTATTCCCTTTTTTGCGGCATTTTGCCTTCCTGTTTTTGCTCACCCAGAAACGCTGGTGAAAGTAA
AAGATGCTGAAGATCAGTTGGGTGCACGAGTGGGTTACATCGAACTGGATCTCAACAGCGGTAAGATCCT
TGAGAGTTTTCGCCCCGAAGAACGTTTTCCAATGATGAGCACTTTTAAAGTTCTGCTATGTGGCGCGGTA
TTATCCCGTATTGACGCCGGGCAAGAGCAACTCGGTCGCCGCATACACTATTCTCAGAATGACTTGGTTG
AGTACTCACCAGTCACAGAAAAGCATCTTACGGATGGCATGACAGTAAGAGAATTATGCAGTGCTGCCAT
AACCATGAGTGATAACACTGCGGCCAACTTACTTCTGACAACGATCGGAGGACCGAAGGAGCTAACCGCT
TTTTTGCACAACATGGGGGATCATGTAACTCGCCTTGATCGTTGGGAACCGGAGCTGAATGAAGCCATAC
CAAACGACGAGCGTGACACCACGATGCCTGTAGCAATGGCAACAACGTTGCGCAAACTATTAACTGGCGA
ACTACTTACTCTAGCTTCCCGGCAACAATTAATAGACTGGATGGAGGCGGATAAAGTTGCAGGACCACTT
CTGCGCTCGGCCCTTCCGGCTGGCTGGTTTATTGCTGATAAATCTGGAGCCGGTGAGCGTGGGTCTCGCG
GTATCATTGCAGCACTGGGGCCAGATGGTAAGCCCTCCCGTATCGTAGTTATCTACACGACGGGGAGTCA
GGCAACTATGGATGAACGAAATAGACAGATCGCTGAGATAGGTGCCTCACTGATTAAGCATTGGTAACTG
TCAGACCAAGTTTACTCATATATACTTTAGATTGATTTAAAACTTCATTTTTAATTTAAAAGGATCTAGG
TGAAGATCCTTTTTGATAATCTCATGACCAAAATCCCTTAACGTGAGTTTTCGTTCCACTGAGCGTCAGA
CCCCGTAGAAAAGATCAAAGGATCTTCTTGAGATCCTTTTTTTCTGCGCGTAATCTGCTGCTTGCAAACA
AAAAAACCACCGCTACCAGCGGTGGTTTGTTTGCCGGATCAAGAGCTACCAACTCTTTTTCCGAAGGTAA
CTGGCTTCAGCAGAGCGCAGATACCAAATACTGTTCTTCTAGTGTAGCCGTAGTTAGGCCACCACTTCAA
GAACTCTGTAGCACCGCCTACATACCTCGCTCTGCTAATCCTGTTACCAGTGGCTGCTGCCAGTGGCGAT
AAGTCGTGTCTTACCGGGTTGGACTCAAGACGATAGTTACCGGATAAGGCGCAGCGGTCGGGCTGAACGG
GGGGTTCGTGCACACAGCCCAGCTTGGAGCGAACGACCTACACCGAACTGAGATACCTACAGCGTGAGCT
ATGAGAAAGCGCCACGCTTCCCGAAGGGAGAAAGGCGGACAGGTATCCGGTAAGCGGCAGGGTCGGAACA
GGAGAGCGCACGAGGGAGCTTCCAGGGGGAAACGCCTGGTATCTTTATAGTCCTGTCGGGTTTCGCCACC
TCTGACTTGAGCGTCGATTTTTGTGATGCTCGTCAGGGGGGCGGAGCCTATGGAAAAACGCCAGCAACGC
GGCCTTTTTACGGTTCCTGGCCTTTTGCTGGCCTTTTGCTCACATGTTCTTTCCTGCGTTATCCCCTGAT
TCTGTGGATAACCGTATTACCGCCTTTGAGTGAGCTGATACCGCTCGCCGCAGCCGAACGACCGAGCGCA
GCGAGTCAGTGAGCGAGGAAGCGGAAGAGCGCCCAATACGCAAACCGCCTCTCCCCGCGCGTTGGCCGAT
TCATTAATGCAGCTGGCACGACAGGTTTCCCGACTGGAAAGCGGGCAGTGAGCGCAACGCAATTAATGTG
AGTTAGCTCACTCATTAGGCACCCCAGGCTTTACACTTTATGCTTCCGGCTCGTATGTTGTGTGGAATTG
TGAGCGGATAACAATTTCACACAGGAAACAGCTATGACCATGATTACGCCAAGCGCGCAATTAACCCTCA
CTAAAGGGAACAAAAGCTGGAGCTGCAAGCTTAATGTAGTCTTATGCAATACTCTTGTAGTCTTGCAACA
TGGTAACGATGAGTTAGCAACATGCCTTACAAGGAGAGAAAAAGCACCGTGCATGCCGATTGGTGGAAGT
AAGGTGGTACGATCGTGCCTTATTAGGAAGGCAACAGACGGGTCTGACATGGATTGGACGAACCACTGAA
TTGCCGCATTGCAGAGATATTGTATTTAAGTGCCTAGCTCGATACATAAACGGGTCTCTCTGGTTAGACC
AGATCTGAGCCTGGGAGCTCTCTGGCTAACTAGGGAACCCACTGCTTAAGCCTCAATAAAGCTTGCCTTG
AGTGCTTCAAGTAGTGTGTGCCCGTCTGTTGTGTGACTCTGGTAACTAGAGATCCCTCAGACCCTTTTAG
TCAGTGTGGAAAATCTCTAGCAGTGGCGCCCGAACAGGGACTTGAAAGCGAAAGGGAAACCAGAGGAGCT
CTCTCGACGCAGGACTCGGCTTGCTGAAGCGCGCACGGCAAGAGGCGAGGGGCGGCGACTGGTGAGTACG
CCAAAAATTTTGACTAGCGGAGGCTAGAAGGAGAGAGATGGGTGCGAGAGCGTCAGTATTAAGCGGGGGA
GAATTAGATCGCGATGGGAAAAAATTCGGTTAAGGCCAGGGGGAAAGAAAAAATATAAATTAAAACATAT
AGTATGGGCAAGCAGGGAGCTAGAACGATTCGCAGTTAATCCTGGCCTGTTAGAAACATCAGAAGGCTGT
AGACAAATACTGGGACAGCTACAACCATCCCTTCAGACAGGATCAGAAGAACTTAGATCATTATATAATA
CAGTAGCAACCCTCTATTGTGTGCATCAAAGGATAGAGATAAAAGACACCAAGGAAGCTTTAGACAAGAT
AGAGGAAGAGCAAAACAAAAGTAAGACCACCGCACAGCAAGCGGCCGCTGATCTTCAGACCTGGAGGAGG
AGATATGAGGGACAATTGGAGAAGTGAATTATATAAATATAAAGTAGTAAAAATTGAACCATTAGGAGTA
GCACCCACCAAGGCAAAGAGAAGAGTGGTGCAGAGAGAAAAAAGAGCAGTGGGAATAGGAGCTTTGTTCC
TTGGGTTCTTGGGAGCAGCAGGAAGCACTATGGGCGCAGCGTCAATGACGCTGACGGTACAGGCCAGACA
ATTATTGTCTGGTATAGTGCAGCAGCAGAACAATTTGCTGAGGGCTATTGAGGCGCAACAGCATCTGTTG
CAACTCACAGTCTGGGGCATCAAGCAGCTCCAGGCAAGAATCCTGGCTGTGGAAAGATACCTAAAGGATC
AACAGCTCCTGGGGATTTGGGGTTGCTCTGGAAAACTCATTTGCACCACTGCTGTGCCTTGGAATGCTAG
TTGGAGTAATAAATCTCTGGAACAGATTTGGAATCACACGACCTGGATGGAGTGGGACAGAGAAATTAAC
AATTACACAAGCTTAATACACTCCTTAATTGAAGAATCGCAAAACCAGCAAGAAAAGAATGAACAAGAAT
TATTGGAATTAGATAAATGGGCAAGTTTGTGGAATTGGTTTAACATAACAAATTGGCTGTGGTATATAAA
ATTATTCATAATGATAGTAGGAGGCTTGGTAGGTTTAAGAATAGTTTTTGCTGTACTTTCTATAGTGAAT
AGAGTTAGGCAGGGATATTCACCATTATCGTTTCAGACCCACCTCCCAACCCCGAGGGGACCCAGAGAGG
GCCTATTTCCCATGATTCCTTCATATTTGCATATACGATACAAGGCTGTTAGAGAGATAATTAGAATTAA
TTTGACTGTAAACACAAAGATATTAGTACAAAATACGTGACGTAGAAAGTAATAATTTCTTGGGTAGTTT
GCAGTTTTAAAATTATGTTTTAAAATGGACTATCATATGCTTACCGTAACTTGAAAGTATTTCGATTTCT
TGGCTTTATATATCTTGTGGAAAGGACGAAACACCGAATGTCGTTCTTAGACTCGAGTTTTAGAGCTAGA
AATAGCAAGTTAAAATAAGGCTAGTCCGTTATCAACTTGAAAAAGTGGCACCGAGTCGGTGCTTTTTTAA
GCTTGGCGTAACTAGATCTTGAGACAAATGGCAGTATTCATCCACAATTTTAAAAGAAAAGGGGGGATTG
GGGGGTACAGTGCAGGGGAAAGAATAGTAGACATAATAGCAACAGACATACAAACTAAAGAATTACAAAA
ACAAATTACAAAAATTCAAAATTTTCGGGTTTATTACAGGGACAGCAGAGATCCACTTTGGCGCCGGCTC
GAGGGGG
