>Addgene plasmid #75815 | MYLK4 gRNA (BRDN0001145660) | depositor partial sequence | sequence record 143275 | Target Sequence
AATGTCGTTCTTAGACTCGA
