>Addgene plasmid #75815 | MYLK4 gRNA (BRDN0001145660) | addgene partial sequence | sequence record 184619 | hU6-F
CGTGACGTAGAAAGTAATAATTTCTTGGGTAGTTTGCAGTTTTAAAATTATGTTTTAAAATGGACTATCA
TATGCTTACCGTAACTTGAAAGTATTTCGATTTCTTGGCTTTATATATCTTGTGGAAAGGACGAAACACC
GAATGTCGTTCTTAGACTCGAGTTTTAGAGCTAGAAATAGCAAGTTAAAATAAGGCTAGTCCGTTATCAA
CTTGAAAAAGTGGCACCGAGTCGGTGCTTTTTTAAGCTTGGCGTAACTAGATCTTGAGACAAATGGCAGT
ATTCATCCACAATTTTAAAAGAAAAGGGGGGATTGGGGGGTACAGTGCAGGGGAAAGAATAGTAGACATA
ATAGCAACAGACATACAAACTAAAGAATTACAAAAACAAATTACAAAAATTCAAAATTTTCGGGTTTATT
ACAGGGACAGCAGAGATCCACTTTGGCGCCGGCTCGAGGGGGCCCGGGTGCAAAGATGGATAAAGTTTTA
AACAGAGAGGAATCTTTGCAGCTAATGGACCTTCTANGTCTTGAAAGGAGTGGGAATTGGCTCCGGTGCC
CGTCAGTGGG
